>Addgene plasmid #112582 | pHAT | depositor full sequence | sequence record 212047 | Full Sequence
TAATACGACTCACTATAGGGAATTGTGAGCGGATAACAATTCCTCTAGAAATAATTTTGTTTAACTTTAA
GAAGGAGATATATCCATGAACACCATTCATCACCATCACCATCACAACACTAGTAGCGCTACCATGGATC
CGGGCCCTCTAGATGCGGCCGCATGCATAAGCTTGAGTATTCTATAGTGTCACCTAAATCCCAGCTTGAT
CCGGCTGCTAACAAAGCCCGAAAGGAAGCTGAGTTGGCTGCTGCCACCGCTGAGCAATAACTAGCATAAC
CCCTTGGGGCCTCTAAACGGGTCTTGAGGGGTTTTTTGCTGAAAGGAGGAACTATATCCGGATAACCTGG
CGTAATAGCGAAGAGGCCCGCACCGATCGCCCTTCCCAACAGTTGCGCAGCCTGAATGGCGAATGGAAAT
TGTAAACGTTAATATTTTGTTAAAATTCGCGTTAAATATTTGTTAAATCAGCTCATTTTTTAACCAATAG
GCCGAAATCGGCAAAATCCCTTATAAATCAAAAGAATAGACCGAGATAGGGT
[37 nt withheld, positions 543-579]
AAAGAACGTGGACTCCAACGTCAAAGG
[35 nt withheld, positions 607-641]
AGCTTGCATGCCTGCAGGTCGGAAGCATAAAGTGTAAAGCCTGGGGTGCCTAATGAGTGAGCTAACTCAC
ATTAATTGCGTTGCGCTCACTGCCCGCTTTCCAGTCGGGAAACCTGTCGTGCCAGCTGCATTAATGAATC
GGCCAACGCGCGGGGAGAGGCGGTTTGCGTATTGGGCGCCAGGGTGGTTTTTCTTTTCACCAGTGAGACG
GGCAACAGCTGATTGCCCTTCACCGCCTGGCCCTGAGAGAGTTGCAGCAAGCGGTCCACGCTGGTTTGCC
CCAGCAGGCGAAAATCCTGTTTGATGGTGGTTGACGGCGGGATATAACATGAGCTGTCTTCGGTATCGTC
GTATCCCACTACCGAGATATCCGCACCAACGCGCAGCCCGGACTCGGTAATGGCGCGCATTGCGCCCAGC
GCCATCTGATCGTTGGCAACCAGCATCGCAGTGGGAACGATGCCCTCATTCAGCATTTGCATGGTTTGTT
GAAAACCGGACATGGCACTCCAGTCGCCTTCCCGTTCCGCTATCGGCTGAATTTGATTGCGAGTGAGATA
TTTATGCCAGCCAGCCAGACGCAGACGCGCCGAGACAGAACTTAATGGGCCCGCTAACAGCGCGATTTGC
TGGTGACCCAATGCGACCAGATGCTCCACGCCCAGTCGCGTACCGTCTTCATGGGAGAAAATAATACTGT
TGATGGGTGTCTGGTCAGAGACATCAAGAAATAACGCCGGAACATTAGTGCAGGCAGCTTCCACAGCAAT
GGCATCCTGGTCATCCAGCGGATAGTTAATGATCAGCCCACTGACGCGTTGCGCGAGAAGATTGTGCACC
GCCGCTTTACAGGCTTCGACGCCGCTTCGTTCTACCATCGACACCACCACGCTGGCACCCAGTTGATCGG
CGCGAGATTTAATCGCCGCGACAATTTGCGACGGCGCGTGCAGGGCCAGACTGGAGGTGGCAACGCCAAT
CAGCAACGACTGTTTGCCCGCCAGTTGTTGTGCCACGCGGTTGGGAATGTAATTCAGCTCCGCCATCGCC
GCTTCCACTTTTTCCCGCGTTTTCGCAGAAACGTGGCTGGCCTGGTTCACCACGCGGGAAACGGTCTGAT
AAGAGACACCGGCATACTCTGCGACATCGTATAACGTTACTGGTTTCACATTCACCACCCTGAATTGACT
CTCTTCCGGGCGCTATCATGCCATACCGCGAAAGGTTTTGCACCATTCGATGGTGTCGGGTACCGAGCTC
GAATT
[32 nt withheld, positions 1907-1938]
CGGTCGAGGTGCCGTAAAGCT
[56 nt withheld, positions 1960-2015]
G
[124 nt withheld, positions 2017-2140]
CGCCTGATGCGGTATTTTCTCCTTACGCATCTGTGCGGTATTTCACACCGCATATGGTGCACTCTCAGTA
CAATCTGCTCTGATGCCGCATAGTTAAGCCAGCCCCGACACCCGCCAACACCCGCTGACGCGCCCTGACG
GGCTTGTCTGCTCCCGGCATCCGCTTACAGACAAGCTGTGACCGTCTCCGGGAGCTGCATGTGTCAGAGG
TTTTCACCGTCATCACCGAAACGCGCGAGACGAAAGGGCCTCGTGATACGCCTATTTTTATAGGTTAATG
TCATGATAATAATGGTTTCTTAGACGTCAGGTGGCACTTTTCGGGGAAATGTGCGCGGAACCCCTATTTG
TTTATTTTTCTAAATACATTCAAATATGTATCCGCTCATGAGACAATAACCCTGATAAATGCTTCAATAA
TATTGAAAAAGGAAGAGTATGAGTATTCAACATTTCCGTGTCGCCCTTATTCCCTTTTTTGCGGCATTTT
GCCTTCCTGTTTTTGCTCACCCAGAAACGCTGGTGAAAGTAAAAGATGCTGAAGATCAGTTGGGTGCACG
AGTGGGTTACATCGAACTGGATCTCAACAGCGGTAAGATCCTTGAGAGTTTTCGCCCCGAAGAACGTTTT
CCAATGATGAGCACTTTTAAAGTTCTGCTATGTCATACACTATTATCCCGTATTGACGCCGGGCAAGAGC
AACTCGGTCGCCGGGCGCGGTATTCTCAGAATGACTTGGTTGAGTACTCACCAGTCACAGAAAAGCATCT
TACGGATGGCATGACAGTAAGAGAATTATGCAGTGCTGCCATAACCATGAGTGATAACACTGCGGCCAAC
TTACTTCTGACAACGATCGGAGGACCGAAGGAGCTAACCGCTTTTTTGCACAACATGGGGGATCATGTAA
CTCGCCTTGATCGTTGGGAACCGGAGCTGAATGAAGCCATACCAAACGACGAGCGTGACACCACGATGCC
TGTAGCAATGGCAACAACGTTGCGCAAACTATTAACTGGCGAACTACTTACTCTAGCTTCCCGGCAACAA
TTAATAGACTGGATGGAGGCGGATAAAGTTGCAGGACCACTTCTGCGCTCGGCCCTTCCGGCTGGCTGGT
TTATTGCTGATAAATCTGGAGCCGGTGAGCGTGGGTCTCGCGGTATCATTGCAGCACTGGGGCCAGATGG
TAAGCCCTCCCGTATCGTAGTTATCTACACGACGGGGAGTCAGGCAACTATGGATGAACGAAATAGACAG
ATCGCTGAGATAGGTGCCTCACTGATTAAGCATTGGTAACTGTCAGACCAAGTTTACTCATATATACTTT
AGATTGATTTAAAACTTCATTTTTAATTTAAAAGGATCTAGGTGAAGATCCTTTTTGATAATCTCATGAC
CAAAATCCCTTAACGTGAGTTTTCGTTCCACTGAGCGTCAGACCCCGTAGAAAAGATCAAAGGATCTTCT
TGAGATCCTTTTTTTCTGCGCGTAATCTGCTGCTTGCAAACAAAAAAACCACCGCTACCAGCGGTGGTTT
GTTTGCCGGATCAAGAGCTACCAACTCTTTTTCCGAAGGTAACTGGCTTCAGCAGAGCGCAGATACCAAA
TACTGTCCTTCTAGTGTAGCCGTAGTTAGGCCACCACTTCAAGAACTCTGTAGCACCGCCTACATACCTC
GCTCTGCTAATCCTGTTACCAGTGGCTGCTGCCAGTGGCGATAAGTCGTGTCTTACCGGGTTGGACTCAA
GACGATAGTTACCGGATAAGGCGCAGCGGTCGGGCTGAACGGGGGGTTCGTGCACACAGCCCAGCTTGGA
GCGAACGACCTACACCGAACTGAGATACCTACAGCGTGAGCTATGAGAAAGCGCCACGCTTCCCGAAGGG
AGAAAGGCGGACAGGTATCCGGTAAGCGGCAGGGTCGGAACAGGAGAGCGCACGAGGGAGCTTCCAGGGG
GAAACGCCTGGTATCTTTATAGTCCTGTCGGGTTTCGCCACCTCTGACTTGAGCGTCGATTTTTGTGATG
CTCGTCAGGGGGGCGGAGCCTATGGAAAAACGCCAGCAACGCGGCCTTTTTACGGTTCCTGGCCTTTTGC
TGGCCTTTTGCTCACATGTTCTTTCCTGCGTTATCCCCTGATTCTGTGGATAACCGTATTACCGCCTTTG
AGTGAGCTGATACCGCTCGCCGCAGCCGAACGACCGAGCGCAGCGAGTCAGTGAGCGAGGAAGCGGAAGA
GCGCCCAATACGCAAACCGCCTCTCCCCGCGCGTTGGCCGATTCATTAATGCAGCTGAT
Features (pLannotate 1.2.2; 22 found; start..end, strand, type, name):
      1..19      +  promoter       T7 promoter: promoter for bacteriophage T7 RNA polymerase
     19..43      +  protein_bind   lac operator: The lac repressor binds to the lac operator to inhibit transcription in E. coli. This inhibition can be relieved by adding lactose or isopropyl-β-D-thiogalactopyranoside (IPTG). lac repressor encoded by lacI
     56..78      +  RBS            RBS: efficient ribosome binding site from bacteriophage T7 gene 10 (Olins and Rangwala, 1989)
     98..115     +  CDS            7xHis (fragment): 6xHis affinity tag
    181..199     -  promoter       SP6 promoter: promoter for bacteriophage SP6 RNA polymerase
    214..263     +  CDS            SET1 (fragment): solubility-enhancement tag derived from T7 phage gene 10B
    271..318     +  terminator     T7 terminator: transcription terminator for bacteriophage T7 RNA polymerase
    347..413     +  CDS            lacZα (fragment): LacZα fragment of β-galactosidase; lacZ fragment
    417..641     -  rep_origin     M13 ori (fragment) (sequence partly withheld): M13 bacteriophage origin of replication; arrow indicates direction of (+) strand synthesis
    642..662     -  misc_feature   MCS (fragment): pUC18/19 multiple cloning site
    661..679     -  promoter       lac UV5 promoter (fragment): E. coli lac promoter with an "up" mutation
    694..715     -  protein_bind   CAP binding site: CAP binding activates transcription in the presence of cAMP. E. coli catabolite activator protein
    728..1810    -  CDS            lacI: lac repressor; lacI; The lac repressor binds to the lac operator to inhibit transcription in E. coli. This inhibition can be relieved by adding lactose or isopropyl-β-D-thiogalactopyranoside (IPTG).
   1811..1888    -  promoter       lacIq promoter: lacI (mutant); In the lacIq allele, a single base change in the promoter boosts expression of the lacI gene about 10-fold.
   1888..1906    -  misc_feature   MCS (fragment): pUC18/19 multiple cloning site
   1907..2140    -  rep_origin     f1 ori (fragment) (sequence partly withheld): f1 bacteriophage origin of replication; arrow indicates direction of (+) strand synthesis
   2143..2242    -  misc_feature   bom (fragment): basis of mobility region from pBR322
   2344..2379    -  CDS            rop (fragment): Rop protein, which maintains plasmids at low copy number; rop
   2474..2578    +  promoter       AmpR promoter: bla
   2579..3439    +  CDS            AmpR: β-lactamase; bla; confers resistance to ampicillin, carbenicillin, and related antibiotics
   3610..4198    +  rep_origin     ori: high-copy-number ColE1/pMB1/pBR322/pUC origin of replication
   4381..4437    +  CDS            lacI (fragment): lac repressor; lacI; The lac repressor binds to the lac operator to inhibit transcription in E. coli. This inhibition can be relieved by adding lactose or isopropyl-β-D-thiogalactopyranoside (IPTG).
