>Addgene plasmid #112582 | pHAT | addgene full sequence | sequence record 220153 | Addgene NGS Result
CAAACCGCCTCTCCCCGCGCGTTGGCCGATTCATTAATGCAGCTGATTAATACGACTCACTATAGGGAAT
TGTGAGCGGATAACAATTCCTCTAGAAATAATTTTGTTTAACTTTAAGAAGGAGATATATCCATGAACAC
CATTCATCACCATCACCATCACAACACTAGTAGCGCTACCATGGATCCGGGCCCTCTAGATGCGGCCGCA
TGCATAAGCTTGAGTATTCTATAGTGTCACCTAAATCCCAGCTTGATCCGGCTGCTAACAAAGCCCGAAA
GGAAGCTGAGTTGGCTGCTGCCACCGCTGAGCAATAACTAGCATAACCCCTTGGGGCCTCTAAACGGGTC
TTGAGGGGTTTTTTGCTGAAAGGAGGAACTATATCCGGATAACCTGGCGTAATAGCGAAGAGGCCCGCAC
CGATCGCCCTTCCCAACAGTTGCGCAGCCTGAATGGCGAATGGAAATTGTAAGCGTTAATATTTTGTTAA
AATTCGCGTTAAATTTTTGTTAAATCAGCTCATTTTTTAACCAATAGGCCGAAATCGGCAAAATCCCTTA
TAAATCAAAAGAATAGACCGAGATAGGGT
[37 nt withheld, positions 590-626]
AAAGAACGTGGACTCCAACGTCAAAGG
[32 nt withheld, positions 654-685]
AGCTTGCATGCCTGCAGGTCGGAAGCATAAAGTGTAAAGCCTGGGGTGCCTAATGAGTGAGCTAACTTAC
ATTAATTGCGTTGCGCTCACTGCCCGCTTTCCAGTCGGGAAACCTGTCGTGCCAGCTGCATTAATGAATC
GGCCAACGCGCGGGGAGAGGCGGTTTGCGTATTGGGCGCCAGGGTGGTTTTTCTTTTCACCAGTGAGACG
GGCAACAGCTGATTGCCCTTCACCGCCTGGCCCTGAGAGAGTTGCAGCAAGCGGTCCACGCTGGTTTGCC
CCAGCAGGCGAAAATCCTGTTTGATGGTGGTTAACGGCGGGATATAACATGAGCTGTCTTCGGTATCGTC
GTATCCCACTACCGAGATATCCGCACCAACGCGCAGCCCGGACTCGGTAATGGCGCGCATTGCGCCCAGC
GCCATCTGATCGTTGGCAACCAGCATCGCAGTGGGAACGATGCCCTCATTCAGCATTTGCATGGTTTGTT
GAAAACCGGACATGGCACTCCAGTCGCCTTCCCGTTCCGCTATCGGCTGAATTTGATTGCGAGTGAGATA
TTTATGCCAGCCAGCCAGACGCAGACGCGCCGAGACAGAACTTAATGGGCCCGCTAACAGCGCGATTTGC
TGGTGACCCAATGCGACCAGATGCTCCACGCCCAGTCGCGTACCGTCTTCATGGGAGAAAATAATACTGT
TGATGGGTGTCTGGTCAGAGACATCAAGAAATAACGCCGGAACATTAGTGCAGGCAGCTTCCACAGCAAT
GGCATCCTGGTCATCCAGCGGATAGTTAATGATCAGCCCACTGACGCGTTGCGCGAGAAGATTGTGCACC
GCCGCTTTACAGGCTTCGACGCCGCTTCGTTCTACCATCGACACCACCACGCTGGCACCCAGTTGATCGG
CGCGAGATTTAATCGCCGCGACAATTTGCGACGGCGCGTGCAGGGCCAGACTGGAGGTGGCAACGCCAAT
CAGCAACGACTGTTTGCCCGCCAGTTGTTGTGCCACGCGGTTGGGAATGTAATTCAGCTCCGCCATCGCC
GCTTCCACTTTTTCCCGCGTTTTCGCAGAAACGTGGCTGGCCTGGTTCACCACGCGGGAAACGGTCTGAT
AAGAGACACCGGCATACTCTGCGACATCGTATAACGTTACTGGTTTCACATTCACCACCCTGAATTGACT
CTCTTCCGGGCGCTATCATGCCATACCGCGAAAGGTTTTGCACCATTCGATGGTGTCGGGTACCGAGCTC
GAATTGTGAACCATCACCCT
[91 nt withheld, positions 1966-2056]
G
[124 nt withheld, positions 2058-2181]
CCTGATGCGGTATTTTCTCCTTACGCATCTGTGCGGTATTTCACACCGCATATGGTGCACTCTCAGTACA
ATCTGCTCTGATGCCGCATAGTTAAGCCAGCCCCGACACCCGCCAACACCCGCTGACGCGCCCTGACGGG
CTTGTCTGCTCCCGGCATCCGCTTACAGACAAGCTGTGACCGTCTCCGGGAGCTGCATGTGTCAGAGGTT
TTCACCGTCATCACCGAAACGCGCGAGACGAAAGGGCCTCGTGATACGCCTATTTTTATAGGTTAATGTC
ATGATAATAATGGTTTCTTAGACGTCAGGTGGCACTTTTCGGGGAAATGTGCGCGGAACCCCTATTTGTT
TATTTTTCTAAATACATTCAAATATGTATCCGCTCATGAGACAATAACCCTGATAAATGCTTCAATAATA
TTGAAAAAGGAAGAGTATGAGTATTCAACATTTCCGTGTCGCCCTTATTCCCTTTTTTGCGGCATTTTGC
CTTCCTGTTTTTGCTCACCCAGAAACGCTGGTGAAAGTAAAAGATGCTGAAGATCAGTTGGGTGCACGAG
TGGGTTACATCGAACTGGATCTCAACAGCGGTAAGATCCTTGAGAGTTTTCGCCCCGAAGAACGTTTTCC
AATGATGAGCACTTTTAAAGTTCTGCTATGTGGCGCGGTATTATCCCGTATTGACGCCGGGCAAGAGCAA
CTCGGTCGCCGCATACACTATTCTCAGAATGACTTGGTTGAGTACTCACCAGTCACAGAAAAGCATCTTA
CGGATGGCATGACAGTAAGAGAATTATGCAGTGCTGCCATAACCATGAGTGATAACACTGCGGCCAACTT
ACTTCTGACAACGATCGGAGGACCGAAGGAGCTAACCGCTTTTTTGCACAACATGGGGGATCATGTAACT
CGCCTTGATCGTTGGGAACCGGAGCTGAATGAAGCCATACCAAACGACGAGCGTGACACCACGATGCCTG
TAGCAATGGCAACAACGTTGCGCAAACTATTAACTGGCGAACTACTTACTCTAGCTTCCCGGCAACAATT
AATAGACTGGATGGAGGCGGATAAAGTTGCAGGACCACTTCTGCGCTCGGCCCTTCCGGCTGGCTGGTTT
ATTGCTGATAAATCTGGAGCCGGTGAGCGTGGGTCTCGCGGTATCATTGCAGCACTGGGGCCAGATGGTA
AGCCCTCCCGTATCGTAGTTATCTACACGACGGGGAGTCAGGCAACTATGGATGAACGAAATAGACAGAT
CGCTGAGATAGGTGCCTCACTGATTAAGCATTGGTAACTGTCAGACCAAGTTTACTCATATATACTTTAG
ATTGATTTAAAACTTCATTTTTAATTTAAAAGGATCTAGGTGAAGATCCTTTTTGATAATCTCATGACCA
AAATCCCTTAACGTGAGTTTTCGTTCCACTGAGCGTCAGACCCCGTAGAAAAGATCAAAGGATCTTCTTG
AGATCCTTTTTTTCTGCGCGTAATCTGCTGCTTGCAAACAAAAAAACCACCGCTACCAGCGGTGGTTTGT
TTGCCGGATCAAGAGCTACCAACTCTTTTTCCGAAGGTAACTGGCTTCAGCAGAGCGCAGATACCAAATA
CTGTTCTTCTAGTGTAGCCGTAGTTAGGCCACCACTTCAAGAACTCTGTAGCACCGCCTACATACCTCGC
TCTGCTAATCCTGTTACCAGTGGCTGCTGCCAGTGGCGATAAGTCGTGTCTTACCGGGTTGGACTCAAGA
CGATAGTTACCGGATAAGGCGCAGCGGTCGGGCTGAACGGGGGGTTCGTGCACACAGCCCAGCTTGGAGC
GAACGACCTACACCGAACTGAGATACCTACAGCGTGAGCTATGAGAAAGCGCCACGCTTCCCGAAGGGAG
AAAGGCGGACAGGTATCCGGTAAGCGGCAGGGTCGGAACAGGAGAGCGCACGAGGGAGCTTCCAGGGGGA
AACGCCTGGTATCTTTATAGTCCTGTCGGGTTTCGCCACCTCTGACTTGAGCGTCGATTTTTGTGATGCT
CGTCAGGGGGGCGGAGCCTATGGAAAAACGCCAGCAACGCGGCCTTTTTACGGTTCCTGGCCTTTTGCTG
GCCTTTTGCTCACATGTTCTTTCCTGCGTTATCCCCTGATTCTGTGGATAACCGTATTACCGCCTTTGAG
TGAGCTGATACCGCTCGCCGCAGCCGAACGACCGAGCGCAGCGAGTCAGTGAGCGAGGAAGCGGAAGAGC
GCCCAATACG
Features (pLannotate 1.2.2; 22 found; start..end, strand, type, name):
     48..66      +  promoter       T7 promoter: promoter for bacteriophage T7 RNA polymerase
     66..90      +  protein_bind   lac operator: The lac repressor binds to the lac operator to inhibit transcription in E. coli. This inhibition can be relieved by adding lactose or isopropyl-β-D-thiogalactopyranoside (IPTG). lac repressor encoded by lacI
    103..125     +  RBS            RBS: efficient ribosome binding site from bacteriophage T7 gene 10 (Olins and Rangwala, 1989)
    145..162     +  CDS            7xHis (fragment): 6xHis affinity tag
    228..246     -  promoter       SP6 promoter: promoter for bacteriophage SP6 RNA polymerase
    261..310     +  CDS            SET1 (fragment): solubility-enhancement tag derived from T7 phage gene 10B
    318..365     +  terminator     T7 terminator: transcription terminator for bacteriophage T7 RNA polymerase
    394..460     +  CDS            lacZα (fragment): LacZα fragment of β-galactosidase; lacZ fragment
    464..685     -  rep_origin     M13 ori (fragment) (sequence partly withheld): M13 bacteriophage origin of replication; arrow indicates direction of (+) strand synthesis
    686..706     -  misc_feature   MCS (fragment): pUC18/19 multiple cloning site
    705..723     -  promoter       lac UV5 promoter (fragment): E. coli lac promoter with an "up" mutation
    738..759     -  protein_bind   CAP binding site: CAP binding activates transcription in the presence of cAMP. E. coli catabolite activator protein
    772..1854    -  CDS            lacI: lac repressor; lacI; The lac repressor binds to the lac operator to inhibit transcription in E. coli. This inhibition can be relieved by adding lactose or isopropyl-β-D-thiogalactopyranoside (IPTG).
   1855..1932    -  promoter       lacIq promoter: lacI (mutant); In the lacIq allele, a single base change in the promoter boosts expression of the lacI gene about 10-fold.
   1932..1950    -  misc_feature   MCS (fragment): pUC18/19 multiple cloning site
   1951..2181    -  rep_origin     f1 ori (fragment) (sequence partly withheld): f1 bacteriophage origin of replication; arrow indicates direction of (+) strand synthesis
   2182..2281    -  misc_feature   bom (fragment): basis of mobility region from pBR322
   2383..2418    -  CDS            rop (fragment): Rop protein, which maintains plasmids at low copy number; rop
   2513..2617    +  promoter       AmpR promoter: bla
   2618..3478    +  CDS            AmpR: β-lactamase; bla; confers resistance to ampicillin, carbenicillin, and related antibiotics
   3649..4237    +  rep_origin     ori: high-copy-number ColE1/pMB1/pBR322/pUC origin of replication
   4420..45      +  CDS            lacI (fragment) (across the origin): lac repressor; lacI; The lac repressor binds to the lac operator to inhibit transcription in E. coli. This inhibition can be relieved by adding lactose or isopropyl-β-D-thiogalactopyranoside (IPTG).
