[The description below was written by a language model from this plasmid's Addgene catalogue record and pLannotate feature annotations shown in this document.]
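Description:
pHAT is an empty bacterial expression backbone derived from pBAT4, designed for producing proteins in E. coli as fusions to a non-cleavable N-terminal 6His tag. It replicates from a high-copy ColE1/pUC-type origin and is selected with ampicillin through a β-lactamase gene under its own promoter. Only short remnants of the pBR322 bom and rop regions are annotated, consistent with the high copy number recorded. No insert is present.

The expression cassette is a T7lac arrangement: a T7 promoter immediately followed by a lac operator, then the efficient ribosome binding site from phage T7 gene 10, the His-tag coding sequence, a short cloning region and a T7 terminator. Transcription therefore depends on a host that supplies T7 RNA polymerase, and it is held off by lac repressor until an inducer such as IPTG is added. The plasmid carries its own full-length lacI gene driven by the lacIq promoter, which raises repressor levels and helps keep basal expression low. A gene of interest cloned in frame downstream of the tag yields a protein suited to metal-affinity purification, with the tag remaining on the product because no protease site is included.

An inward-facing SP6 promoter lies downstream of the cloning region. The other small annotations (a gene 10-derived fragment, a lacZα fragment, partial f1/M13 origin pieces flanking the lacI cassette, pUC polylinker remnants, a lac promoter fragment and a CAP site) appear to be leftovers of vector construction rather than functional parts. The two sequence records, one from the depositor and one from repository sequencing, differ by a few nucleotides in length and in numbering start point but show the same feature layout.
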