Addgene plasmid #112582: pHAT
Purpose: (Empty Backbone) Used for expression of protein in E. coli as non-cleavable N-terminal 6His-tag fusions
Depositing lab: Marko Hyvönen & Johan Peränen. Depositing organization: Lab of Johan Peränen. Publication: T7 vectors with modified T7lac promoter for expression of proteins in Escherichia coli. Peranen J, Rikkonen M, Hyvonen M, Kaariainen L. Anal Biochem. 1996 May 1;236(2):371-3. S0003269796901876 PubMed 8660525.
Backbone
  Vector backbone: pBAT4
  Vector type: Bacterial Expression
  Tag / fusion protein: 6His (N terminal on backbone)
Growth in bacteria
  Bacterial resistance: Ampicillin, 100 μg/mL
  Growth temperature: 37°C
  Growth strain: DH5alpha
  Copy number: High Copy
Gene/Insert
  Gene/Insert name: None
  Tag / fusion protein: 6His (N terminal on backbone)
Terms and licenses: Academic/Nonprofit Terms; Industry Terms: Not Available to Industry
How to cite: pHAT was a gift from Marko Hyvönen & Johan Peränen (Addgene plasmid # 112582 ; http://n2t.net/addgene:112582 ; RRID:Addgene_112582)
